>Addgene plasmid #82739 | pDONR223_RIT1_p.F82L | addgene full sequence | sequence record 161723 | Addgene NGS result
CTTTCCTGCGTTATCCCCTGATTCTGTGGATAACCGTATTACCGCCTTTGAGTGAGCTGATACCGCTCGC
CGCAGCCGAACGACCGAGCGCAGCGAGTCAGTGAGCGAGGAAGCGGAAGAGCGCCCAATACGCAAACCGC
CTCTCCCCGCGCGTTGGCCGATTCATTAATGCAGCTGGCACGACAGGTTTCCCGACTGGAAAGCGGGCAG
TGAGCGCAACGCAATTAATACGCGTACCGCTAGCCAGGAAGAGTTTGTAGAAACGCAAAAAGGCCATCCG
TCAGGATGGCCTTCTGCTTAGTTTGATGCCTGGCAGTTTATGGCGGGCGTCCTGCCCGCCACCCTCCGGG
CCGTTGCTTCACAACGTTCAAATCCGCTCCCGGCGGATTTGTCCTACTCAGGAGAGCGTTCACCGACAAA
CAACAGATAAAACGAAAGGCCCAGTCTTCCGACTGAGCCTTTCGTTTTATTTGATGCCTGGCAGTTCCCT
ACTCTCGCGTTAACGCTAGCATGGATGTTTTCCCAGTCACGACGTTGTAAAACGACGGCCAGTCTTAAGC
TCGGGCCCCAAATAATGATTTTATTTTGACTGATAGTGACCTGTTCGTTGCAACAAATTGATGAGCAATG
CTTTTTTATAATGCCAACTTTGTACAAAAAAGTTGGCACCATGGATTCTGGAACTCGCCCAGTTGGTAGC
TGCTGTAGCAGCCCCGCTGGGCTCTCACGGGAGTACAAACTAGTGATGCTGGGTGCTGGTGGTGTAGGGA
AGAGTGCCATGACCATGCAGTTCATCAGCCACCGATTCCCAGAAGATCATGATCCCACCATTGAAGATGC
TTATAAGATCAGGATCCGTATTGATGATGAGCCTGCCAATCTGGACATTTTGGATACAGCTGGACAGGCA
GAGTTGACAGCCATGCGGGACCAGTATATGAGGGCAGGAGAAGGGTTTATCATCTGTTACTCTATCACGG
ATCGTCGAAGTTTCCATGAAGTTCGTGAGTTTAAACAGCTTATTTATCGAGTCCGACGTACTGACGATAC
ACCTGTGGTTCTTGTGGGAAACAAGTCAGACCTCAAACAGCTAAGACAGGTCACCAAGGAAGAAGGATTG
GCCTTGGCCCGAGAATTCAGCTGTCCCTTTTTTGAGACATCTGCTGCATACCGCTACTATATTGATGATG
TTTTCCATGCCCTTGTACGGGAGATACGTAGGAAAGAAAAGGAGGCAGTACTGGCCATGGAGAAAAAATC
TAAGCCCAAAAACAGTGTATGGAAGAGGCTAAAATCACCATTCCGGAAGAAGAAAGATTCAGTAACTTGA
TTGCCAACTTTCTTGTACAAAGTTGGCATTATAAGAAAGCATTGCTTATCAATTTGTTGCAACGAACAGG
TCACTATCAGTCAAAATAAAATCATTATTTGCCATCCAGCTGATATCCCCTATAGTGAGTCGTATTACAT
GGTCATAGCTGTTTCCTGGCAGCTCTGGCCCGTGTCTCAAAATCTCTGATGTTACATTGCACAAGATAAA
AATATATCATCATGCCTCCTCTAGACCAGCCAGGACAGAAATGCCTCGACTTCGCTGCTACCCAAGGTTG
CCGGGTGACGCACACCGTGGAAACGGATGAAGGCACGAACCCAGTGGACATAAGCCTGTTCGGTTCGTAA
GCTGTAATGCAAGTAGCGTATGCGCTCACGCAACTGGTCCAGAACCTTGACCGAACGCAGCGGTGGTAAC
GGCGCAGTGGCGGTTTTCATGGCTTGTTATGACTGTTTTTTTGGGGTACAGTCTATGCCTCGGGCATCCA
AGCAGCAAGCGCGTTACGCCGTGGGTCGATGTTTGATGTTATGGAGCAGCAACGATGTTACGCAGCAGGG
CAGTCGCCCTAAAACAAAGTTAAACATTATGAGGGAAGCGGTGATCGCCGAAGTATCGACTCAACTATCA
GAGGTAGTTGGCGTCATCGAGCGCCATCTCGAACCGACGTTGCTGGCCGTACATTTGTACGGCTCCGCAG
TGGATGGCGGCCTGAAGCCACACAGTGATATTGATTTGCTGGTTACGGTGACCGTAAGGCTTGATGAAAC
AACGCGGCGAGCTTTGATCAACGACCTTTTGGAAACTTCGGCTTCCCCTGGAGAGAGCGAGATTCTCCGC
GCTGTAGAAGTCACCATTGTTGTGCACGACGACATCATTCCGTGGCGTTATCCAGCTAAGCGCGAACTGC
AATTTGGAGAATGGCAGCGCAATGACATTCTTGCAGGTATCTTCGAGCCAGCCACGATCGACATTGATCT
GGCTATCTTGCTGACAAAAGCAAGAGAACATAGCGTTGCCTTGGTAGGTCCAGCGGCGGAGGAACTCTTT
GATCCGGTTCCTGAACAGGATCTATTTGAGGCGCTAAATGAAACCTTAACGCTATGGAACTCGCCGCCCG
ACTGGGCTGGCGATGAGCGAAATGTAGTGCTTACGTTGTCCCGCATTTGGTACAGCGCAGTAACCGGCAA
AATCGCGCCGAAGGATGTCGCTGCCGACTGGGCAATGGAGCGCCTGCCGGCCCAGTATCAGCCCGTCATA
CTTGAAGCTAGACAGGCTTATCTTGGACAAGAAGAAGATCGCTTGGCCTCGCGCGCAGATCAGTTGGAAG
AATTTGTCCACTACGTGAAAGGCGAGATCACCAAGGTAGTCGGCAAATAACCCTCGAGCCACCCATGACC
AAAATCCCTTAACGTGAGTTACGCGTCGTTCCACTGAGCGTCAGACCCCGTAGAAAAGATCAAAGGATCT
TCTTGAGATCCTTTTTTTCTGCGCGTAATCTGCTGCTTGCAAACAAAAAAACCACCGCTACCAGCGGTGG
TTTGTTTGCCGGATCAAGAGCTACCAACTCTTTTTCCGAAGGTAACTGGCTTCAGCAGAGCGCAGATACC
AAATACTGTTCTTCTAGTGTAGCCGTAGTTAGGCCACCACTTCAAGAACTCTGTAGCACCGCCTACATAC
CTCGCTCTGCTAATCCTGTTACCAGTGGCTGCTGCCAGTGGCGATAAGTCGTGTCTTACCGGGTTGGACT
CAAGACGATAGTTACCGGATAAGGCGCAGCGGTCGGGCTGAACGGGGGGTTCGTGCACACAGCCCAGCTT
GGAGCGAACGACCTACACCGAACTGAGATACCTACAGCGTGAGCTATGAGAAAGCGCCACGCTTCCCGAA
GGGAGAAAGGCGGACAGGTATCCGGTAAGCGGCAGGGTCGGAACAGGAGAGCGCACGAGGGAGCTTCCAG
GGGGAAACGCCTGGTATCTTTATAGTCCTGTCGGGTTTCGCCACCTCTGACTTGAGCGTCGATTTTTGTG
ATGCTCGTCAGGGGGGCGGAGCCTATGGAAAAACGCCAGCAACGCGGCCTTTTTACGGTTCCTGGCCTTT
TGCTGGCCTTTTGCTCACATGTT
Features (pLannotate 1.2.2; 12 found; start..end, strand, type, name):
    121..213     +  CDS            lacI (fragment): lac repressor; lacI; The lac repressor binds to the lac operator to inhibit transcription in E. coli. This inhibition can be relieved by adding lactose or isopropyl-β-D-thiogalactopyranoside (IPTG).
    268..295     -  terminator     rrnB T2 terminator: transcription terminator T2 from the E. coli rrnB gene
    427..470     +  terminator     rrnB T1 terminator: Escherichia coli rrnB; transcription terminator T1 from the E. coli rrnB gene
    517..553     -  CDS            lacZα (fragment): LacZα fragment of β-galactosidase; lacZ fragment
    570..665     +  protein_bind   attL3: mutant version of attL; recombination site for the Gateway® LR reaction LR Clonase™
    671..1327    +  CDS            RIT1: RIT1_HUMAN - Also known as RIBB, RIT, ROC1. Experimental evidence at protein level: Swiss-Prot protein existence level 1. Plays a crucial role in coupling NGF stimulation to the activation of both EPHB2 and MAPK14 signaling pathways and in NGF- dependent neuronal differentiation. Involved in ELK1 transactivation through the Ras-MAPK signaling cascade that mediates a wide variety of cellular functions, including cell proliferation, survival, and differentiation. From Homo sapiens (Human).
   1335..1430    -  protein_bind   attL3: mutant version of attL; recombination site for the Gateway® LR reaction LR Clonase™
   1449..1467    -  promoter       T7 promoter: promoter for bacteriophage T7 RNA polymerase
   1657..1680    +  promoter       Pc promoter (fragment): intI1 (promoter lies within the coding sequence); class 1 integron promoter
   1856..1912    +  CDS            GmR (fragment): gentamycin acetyltransferase; aacC1; confers resistance to gentamycin
   1919..2710    +  CDS            SmR: aminoglycoside adenylyltransferase (Murphy, 1985); aadA; confers resistance to spectinomycin and streptomycin
   2803..3391    +  rep_origin     ori: high-copy-number ColE1/pMB1/pBR322/pUC origin of replication
