[The description below was written by a language model from this plasmid's Addgene catalogue record and pLannotate feature annotations shown in this document.]
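Description:
pDONR223_RIT1_p.F82L is a Gateway entry clone built on the Invitrogen pDONR223 backbone, carrying the human RIT1 open reading frame (reference transcript NM_006912) with the F82L missense substitution. It is a small plasmid of about 3.5 kb that is maintained in E. coli at high copy from a ColE1/pUC-type origin. Selection is with spectinomycin through the aadA (SmR) aminoglycoside adenylyltransferase gene, which lies downstream of a class 1 integron Pc promoter fragment. Short annotated fragments of lacI, lacZα and a gentamicin resistance gene appear to be backbone remnants rather than functional elements. The rrnB T1 and T2 terminators sit upstream of the cloning region, where such terminators typically insulate an insert from read-through transcription.

The RIT1 coding sequence is flanked on both sides by attL recombination sites. The automated annotation labels both as attL3, a mutant attL. These sites allow the insert to be moved by an LR Clonase reaction into any compatible Gateway destination vector. The record lists no promoter for the insert, so the plasmid is a shuttle and archival clone rather than an expression construct. The one nearby T7 promoter lies outside the att-flanked cassette. The clone is "closed", meaning a stop codon immediately follows the ORF. It therefore suits native or N-terminally tagged expression, but not C-terminal fusions supplied by a destination vector.

RIT1 encodes a Ras-related GTPase that signals through the Ras–MAPK cascade. This variant belongs to the Target Accelerator Plasmid Collection, which was assembled for high-throughput functional phenotyping of somatic mutations found in lung cancer. It is typically transferred into expression vectors to compare the mutant allele with wild-type RIT1.
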