Addgene plasmid #82739: pDONR223_RIT1_p.F82L
Purpose: Gateway Donor vector containing RIT1, part of the Target Accelerator Plasmid Collection.
Depositing lab: Jesse Boehm & Matthew Meyerson & David Root. Depositing organization: Broad Institute. Publication: High-throughput Phenotyping of Lung Cancer Somatic Mutations. Berger AH, Brooks AN, Wu X, Shrestha Y, Chouinard C, Piccioni F, Bagul M, Kamburov A, Imielinski M, Hogstrom L, Zhu C, Yang X, Pantel S, Sakai R, Watson J, Kaplan N, Campbell JD, Singh S, Root DE, Narayan R, Natoli T, Lahr DL, Tirosh I, Tamayo P, Getz G, Wong B, Doench J, Subramanian A, Golub TR, Meyerson M, Boehm JS. Cancer Cell. 2016 Aug 8;30(2):214-28. doi: 10.1016/j.ccell.2016.06.022. Epub 2016 Jul 28. PubMed 27478040.
Backbone
  Vector backbone: pDONR223
  Backbone manufacturer: Invitrogen
  Vector type: Gateway Entry vector
Growth in bacteria
  Bacterial resistance: Spectinomycin, 50 μg/mL
  Growth temperature: 37°C
  Growth strain: DH5alpha
  Copy number: High Copy
Gene/Insert
  Gene/Insert name: RIT1 (alt name: NM_006912)
  Species: H. sapiens (human)
  Mutation: F82L
  Entrez Gene: RIT1 (a.k.a. NS8, RIBB, RIT, ROC1)
  Promoter: None
  Cloning method: Gateway Cloning
  Sequencing primers: 5′ M13pUC-fwd; 3′ M13-Rev
Terms and licenses: Academic/Nonprofit Terms; Industry Terms: Not Available to Industry
Depositor comments: CLOSED (stop codon immediately follows insert)
How to cite: pDONR223_RIT1_p.F82L was a gift from Jesse Boehm & Matthew Meyerson & David Root (Addgene plasmid # 82739 ; http://n2t.net/addgene:82739 ; RRID:Addgene_82739)
