>Addgene plasmid #82739 | pDONR223_RIT1_p.F82L | depositor partial sequence | sequence record 157465 | Insert sequence
ATGGATTCTGGAACTCGCCCAGTTGGTAGCTGCTGTAGCAGCCCCGCTGGGCTCTCACGGGAGTACAAAC
TAGTGATGCTGGGTGCTGGTGGTGTAGGGAAGAGTGCCATGACCATGCAGTTCATCAGCCACCGATTCCC
AGAAGATCATGATCCCACCATTGAAGATGCTTATAAGATCAGGATCCGTATTGATGATGAGCCTGCCAAT
CTGGACATTTTGGATACAGCTGGACAGGCAGAGTTGACAGCCATGCGGGACCAGTATATGAGGGCAGGAG
AAGGGTTTATCATCTGTTACTCTATCACGGATCGTCGAAGTTTCCATGAAGTTCGTGAGTTTAAACAGCT
TATTTATCGAGTCCGACGTACTGACGATACACCTGTGGTTCTTGTGGGAAACAAGTCAGACCTCAAACAG
CTAAGACAGGTCACCAAGGAAGAAGGATTGGCCTTGGCCCGAGAATTCAGCTGTCCCTTTTTTGAGACAT
CTGCTGCATACCGCTACTATATTGATGATGTTTTCCATGCCCTTGTACGGGAGATACGTAGGAAAGAAAA
GGAGGCAGTACTGGCCATGGAGAAAAAATCTAAGCCCAAAAACAGTGTATGGAAGAGGCTAAAATCACCA
TTCCGGAAGAAGAAAGATTCAGTAACTTGA
